Addgene plasmid #218981: Lifeact-mVenus
Purpose: In vivo visualization of actin cytoskeleton
Depositing lab: Amro Hamdoun. Depositing organization: University of California, San Diego (UCSD).
Backbone
  Vector backbone: pCS2+8
  Backbone size w/o insert (bp): 4137
  Total vector size (bp): 4922
  Vector type: Mammalian Expression
Growth in bacteria
  Bacterial resistance: Ampicillin, 100 μg/mL
  Growth temperature: 37°C
  Growth strain: DH5alpha
  Copy number: High Copy
Gene/Insert
  Gene/Insert name: Lifeact-mVenus
  Species: Synthetic
  Insert size (bp): 789
  Promoter: CMV
  Tag / fusion protein: mVenus (C terminal on insert)
  Cloning method: Gene Synthesis
  Sequencing primers: 5′ TGACGTAAATGGGCGGTAGG; 3′ CTCGCTCACTGACTCGCT
Terms and licenses: Academic/Nonprofit Terms; Industry Terms: Not Available to Industry
How to cite: Lifeact-mVenus was a gift from Amro Hamdoun (Addgene plasmid # 218981 ; http://n2t.net/addgene:218981 ; RRID:Addgene_218981)
