[The description below was written by a language model from this plasmid's Addgene catalogue record and pLannotate feature annotations shown in this document.]
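Description:
Lifeact-mVenus is a 4,922 bp expression plasmid built on the pCS2+8 backbone and catalogued as a mammalian expression vector. It is propagated in E. coli as a high-copy plasmid through a ColE1/pUC-type origin and selected with ampicillin via the β-lactamase gene and its native promoter. An f1 phage origin is also present, along with backbone remnants of the lac region (lac promoter and operator, CAP binding site, and short lacI and lacZα fragments) that play no role in expressing the insert.

The payload is a synthetic 789 bp open reading frame, made by gene synthesis, in which the Lifeact actin-binding peptide is fused at its C terminus to mVenus, a monomeric, rapidly maturing yellow fluorescent protein derived from Aequorea victoria. The feature table annotates only the mVenus coding region; the short Lifeact segment is not called separately but would lie in the stretch immediately upstream of it. Transcription is driven by the simian cytomegalovirus IE94 enhancer/promoter and terminated by an SV40 polyadenylation signal. An SP6 promoter sits between the CMV element and the insert in the sense orientation, an arrangement that generally allows in vitro transcription of sense mRNA. T7 (a fragment) and T3 promoters lie downstream, facing back toward the insert.

The stated purpose is in vivo visualization of the actin cytoskeleton: Lifeact binds filamentous actin, so the fusion labels actin structures with yellow fluorescence in living cells. The record does not specify the organism or cell type in which it was used.
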