Features (pLannotate 1.2.2; 15 found; start..end, strand, type, name):
     70..786     +  CDS            mVenus: mVenus is a basic (constitutively fluorescent) yellow fluorescent protein published in 2006, derived from Aequorea victoria. It is reported to be a rapidly-maturing monomer with moderate acid sensitivity.
    827..844     -  promoter       T7 promoter (fragment): promoter for bacteriophage T7 RNA polymerase
    849..983     -  polyA_signal   SV40 poly(A) signal: SV40 polyadenylation signal
   1096..1114    -  promoter       T3 promoter: promoter for bacteriophage T3 RNA polymerase
   1159..1175    -  protein_bind   lac operator: The lac repressor binds to the lac operator to inhibit transcription in E. coli. This inhibition can be relieved by adding lactose or isopropyl-β-D-thiogalactopyranoside (IPTG). lac repressor encoded by lacI
   1183..1213    -  promoter       lac promoter: promoter for the E. coli lac operon
   1228..1249    -  protein_bind   CAP binding site: CAP binding activates transcription in the presence of cAMP. E. coli catabolite activator protein
   1262..1354    -  CDS            lacI (fragment): lac repressor; lacI; The lac repressor binds to the lac operator to inhibit transcription in E. coli. This inhibition can be relieved by adding lactose or isopropyl-β-D-thiogalactopyranoside (IPTG).
   1537..2125    -  rep_origin     ori: high-copy-number ColE1/pMB1/pBR322/pUC origin of replication
   2296..3156    -  CDS            AmpR: β-lactamase; bla; confers resistance to ampicillin, carbenicillin, and related antibiotics
   3157..3261    -  promoter       AmpR promoter: bla
   3314..3742    -  rep_origin     f1 ori (sequence partly withheld): f1 bacteriophage origin of replication; arrow indicates direction of (+) strand synthesis
   3747..3813    -  CDS            lacZα (fragment): LacZα fragment of β-galactosidase; lacZ fragment
   3820..4797    +  promoter       CMV IE94 promoter: enhancer/promoter region of simian cytomegalovirus major immediate early transcription unit IE94
   4832..4850    +  promoter       SP6 promoter: promoter for bacteriophage SP6 RNA polymerase
>Addgene plasmid #218981 | Lifeact-mVenus | addgene full sequence | sequence record 433878 | Addgene NGS Result
ATGGGTGTTGCAGACCTAATAAAGAAATTCGAGTCAATCTCGAAAGAGGAGGGTTCCGGACCATCCGGAA
TGGTGAGCAAGGGCGAGGAGCTGTTCACCGGGGTGGTGCCCATCCTGGTCGAGCTGGACGGCGACGTAAA
CGGCCACAAGTTCAGCGTGTCCGGCGAGGGCGAGGGCGATGCCACCTACGGCAAGCTGACCCTGAAGCTC
ATCTGCACCACCGGCAAGCTGCCCGTGCCCTGGCCCACCCTCGTGACCACCCTCGGCTACGGCCTGCAGT
GCTTCGCCCGCTACCCCGACCACATGAAGCAGCACGACTTCTTCAAGTCCGCCATGCCCGAAGGCTACGT
CCAGGAGCGCACCATCTTCTTCAAGGACGACGGCAACTACAAGACCCGCGCCGAGGTGAAGTTCGAGGGC
GACACCCTGGTGAACCGCATCGAGCTGAAGGGCATCGACTTCAAGGAGGACGGCAACATCCTGGGGCACA
AGCTGGAGTACAACTACAACAGCCACAACGTCTATATCACCGCCGACAAGCAGAAGAACGGCATCAAGGC
CAACTTCAAGATCCGCCACAACATCGAGGACGGCGGCGTGCAGCTCGCCGACCACTACCAGCAGAACACC
CCCATCGGCGACGGCCCCGTGCTGCTGCCCGACAACCACTACCTGAGCTACCAGTCCAAGCTGAGCAAAG
ACCCCAACGAGAAGCGCGATCACATGGTCCTGCTGGAGTTCGTGACCGCCGCCGGGATCACTCTCGGCAT
GGACGAGCTGTACAAGTAACATCGATTGGAATTCAAGGCCTCTCGAGCCTCTAGAACTATAGTGAGTCGT
ATTACGTAGATCCAGACATGATAAGATACATTGATGAGTTTGGACAAACCACAACTAGAATGCAGTGAAA
AAAATGCTTTATTTGTGAAATTTGTGATGCTATTGCTTTATTTGTAACCATTATAAGCTGCAATAAACAA
GTTAACAACAACAATTGCATTCATTTTATGTTTCAGGTTCAGGGGGAGGTGTGGGAGGTTTTTTAATTCG
CGGCCGCGGCGCCAATGCATTGGGCCCGGTACCCAGCTTTTGTTCCCTTTAGTGAGGGTTAATTGCGCGC
TTGGCGTAATCATGGTCATAGCTGTTTCCTGTGTGAAATTGTTATCCGCTCACAATTCCACACAACATAC
GAGCCGGGAGCATAAAGTGTAAAGCCTGGGGTGCCTAATGAGTGAGCTAACTCACATTAATTGCGTTGCG
CTCACTGCCCGCTTTCCAGTCGGGAAACCTGTCGTGCCAGCTGCATTAATGAATCGGCCAACGCGCGGGG
AGAGGCGGTTTGCGTATTGGGCGCTCTTCCGCTTCCTCGCTCACTGACTCGCTGCGCTCGGTCGTTCGGC
TGCGGCGAGCGGTATCAGCTCACTCAAAGGCGGTAATACGGTTATCCACAGAATCAGGGGATAACGCAGG
AAAGAACATGTGAGCAAAAGGCCAGCAAAAGGCCAGGAACCGTAAAAAGGCCGCGTTGCTGGCGTTTTTC
CATAGGCTCCGCCCCCCTGACGAGCATCACAAAAATCGACGCTCAAGTCAGAGGTGGCGAAACCCGACAG
GACTATAAAGATACCAGGCGTTTCCCCCTGGAAGCTCCCTCGTGCGCTCTCCTGTTCCGACCCTGCCGCT
TACCGGATACCTGTCCGCCTTTCTCCCTTCGGGAAGCGTGGCGCTTTCTCATAGCTCACGCTGTAGGTAT
CTCAGTTCGGTGTAGGTCGTTCGCTCCAAGCTGGGCTGTGTGCACGAACCCCCCGTTCAGCCCGACCGCT
GCGCCTTATCCGGTAACTATCGTCTTGAGTCCAACCCGGTAAGACACGACTTATCGCCACTGGCAGCAGC
CACTGGTAACAGGATTAGCAGAGCGAGGTATGTAGGCGGTGCTACAGAGTTCTTGAAGTGGTGGCCTAAC
TACGGCTACACTAGAAGAACAGTATTTGGTATCTGCGCTCTGCTGAAGCCAGTTACCTTCGGAAAAAGAG
TTGGTAGCTCTTGATCCGGCAAACAAACCACCGCTGGTAGCGGTGGTTTTTTTGTTTGCAAGCAGCAGAT
TACGCGCAGAAAAAAAGGATCTCAAGAAGATCCTTTGATCTTTTCTACGGGGTCTGACGCTCAGTGGAAC
GAAAACTCACGTTAAGGGATTTTGGTCATGAGATTATCAAAAAGGATCTTCACCTAGATCCTTTTAAATT
AAAAATGAAGTTTTAAATCAATCTAAAGTATATATGAGTAAACTTGGTCTGACAGTTACCAATGCTTAAT
CAGTGAGGCACCTATCTCAGCGATCTGTCTATTTCGTTCATCCATAGTTGCCTGACTCCCCGTCGTGTAG
ATAACTACGATACGGGAGGGCTTACCATCTGGCCCCAGTGCTGCAATGATACCGCGAGACCCACGCTCAC
CGGCTCCAGATTTATCAGCAATAAACCAGCCAGCCGGAAGGGCCGAGCGCAGAAGTGGTCCTGCAACTTT
ATCCGCCTCCATCCAGTCTATTAATTGTTGCCGGGAAGCTAGAGTAAGTAGTTCGCCAGTTAATAGTTTG
CGCAACGTTGTTGCCATTGCTACAGGCATCGTGGTGTCACGCTCGTCGTTTGGTATGGCTTCATTCAGCT
CCGGTTCCCAACGATCAAGGCGAGTTACATGATCCCCCATGTTGTGCAAAAAAGCGGTTAGCTCCTTCGG
CCCTCCGATCGTTGTCAGAAGTAAGTTGGCCGCAGTGTTATCACTCATGGTTATGGCAGCACTGCATAAT
TCTCTTACTGTCATGCCATCCGTAAGATGCTTTTCTGTGACTGGTGAGTACTCAACCAAGTCATTCTGAG
AATAGTGTATGCGGCGACCGAGTTGCTCTTGCCCGGCGTCAATACGGGATAATACCGCGCCACATAGCAG
AACTTTAAAAGTGCTCATCATTGGAAAACGTTCTTCGGGGCGAAAACTCTCAAGGATCTTACCGCTGTTG
AGATCCAGTTCGATGTAACCCACTCGTGCACCCAACTGATCTTCAGCATCTTTTACTTTCACCAGCGTTT
CTGGGTGAGCAAAAACAGGAAGGCAAAATGCCGCAAAAAAGGGAATAAGGGCGACACGGAAATGTTGAAT
ACTCATACTCTTCCTTTTTCAATATTATTGAAGCATTTATCAGGGTTATTGTCTCATGAGCGGATACATA
TTTGAATGTATTTAGAAAAATAAACAAATAGGGGTTCCGCGCACATTTCCCCGAAAAGTGCCACCTAAAT
TGTAAGCGTTAATATTTTGTTAAAATTCGCGTTAAATTTTTGTTAAATCAGCTCATTTTTTAACCAATAG
GCCGAAATCGGCAAAATCCCTTATAAATCAAAAGAATAGACCGAGATAGGGT
[37 nt withheld, positions 3413-3449]
AAAGAACGTGGACTCCAACGTCAAAGG
[49 nt withheld, positions 3477-3525]
T
[91 nt withheld, positions 3527-3617]
G
[124 nt withheld, positions 3619-3742]
CCCATTCGCCATTCAGGCTGCGCAACTGTTGGGAAGGGCGATCGGTGCGGGCCTCTTCGCTATTACGCCA
GTCGACCGCCAATTCAATATGGCGTATATGGACTCATGCCAATTCAATATGGTGGATCTGGACCTGTGCC
AATTCAATATGGCGTATATGGACTCGTGCCAATTCAATATGGTGGATCTGGACCCCAGCCAATTCAATAT
GGCGGACTTGGCACCATGCCAATTCAATATGGCGGACCTGGCACTGTGCCAACTGGGGAGGGGTCTACTT
GGCACGGTGCCAAGTTTGAGGAGGGGTCTTGGCCCTGTGCCAAGTCCGCCATATTGAATTGGCATGGTGC
CAATAATGGCGGCCATATTGGCTATATGCCAGGATCAATATATAGGCAATATCCAATATGGCCCTATGCC
AATATGGCTATTGGCCAGGTTCAATACTATGTATTGGCCCTATGCCATATAGTATTCCATATATGGGTTT
TCCTATTGACGTAGATAGCCCCTCCCAATGGGCGGTCCCATATACCATATATGGGGCTTCCTAATACCGC
CCATAGCCACTCCCCCATTGACGTCAATGGTCTCTATATATGGTCTTTCCTATTGACGTCATATGGGCGG
TCCTATTGACGTATATGGCGCCTCCCCCATTGACGTCAATTACGGTAAATGGCCCGCCTGGCTCAATGCC
CATTGACGTCAATAGGACCACCCACCATTGACGTCAATGGGATGGCTCATTGCCCATTCATATCCGTTCT
CACGCCCCCTATTGACGTCAATGACGGTAAATGGCCCACTTGGCAGTACATCAATATCTATTAATAGTAA
CTTGGCAAGTACATTACTATTGGAAGTACGCCAGGGTACATTGGCAGTACTCCCATTGACGTCAATGGCG
GTAAATGGCCCGCGATGGCTGCCAAGTACATCCCCATTGACGTCAATGGGGAGGGGCAATGACGCAAATG
GGCGTTCCATTGACGTAAATGGGCGGTAGGCGTGCCTAATGGGAGGTCTATATAAGCAATGCTCGTTTAG
GGAACCGCCATTCTGCCTGGGGACGTCGGAGCAAGCTTGATTTAGGTGACACTATAGAATACAAGCTACT
TGTTCTTTTTGCAGGATCCACTAGTGGCGCGCCATTAATTAAAGGCCGGCCAGCGATCGC
